>Addgene plasmid #69065 | pLPC-S22A-Progerin | addgene partial sequence | sequence record 131110 | pLPC-3 5'-CTTGCCAAACCTACAGGT-3'
ATTTTATCGGCCCTCTAGATGCATGCTCGAGTTACATGATGCTGCAGTTCTGGGGGCTCTGGGCTCCTGA
GCCGCTGGCAGATGCCTTGTCGGCAGGCTGCCCGCAGGTCCCGCACAGCACGGTGCGCGAGCGCAGGTTG
TACTCAGCGGGGTCCCCCGAGCTGCTGCAGTGGGAGCCGTGGTGGTGATGGAGCAGGTCATCTCCATCCT
CATCCTCGTCGTCCTCAACCACAGTCACTGAGCGCACCAGCTTGCGCATGGCCACTTCTTCCCCAGTGGA
GTTGATGAGAGCCGTACGCAGGCTGTTCCCGCAGCCCCAGGTGTTCTGTGCCTTCCACACCAGGTCGGTA
GGGGGGCTGTGGGTGGCCCCAGCTCCTGCAGCCCAGATCGTCACCACCTGCCCAGCCTTCAGGGTGAACT
TTGGTGGGAACCGGTAAGTCAGCAAGGGATCATCTCCATTCTGGCGCTTGATCTGCCAATTGCCCATGGA
CTGGTCCTCATTGGACTTGTTGCGCAGCCGGACAAACTTGCCCTCCTCATCCACCTCCTCCACGGCCACG
CGCCCGCTAGTGCGTGCGTGCTGTGAGAAGCTGCTGCGGCTCTCAGTGGACTCCAGTTTGCGCTTTTTGG
TGACGCTGCCCCCACCCTGTGTCTGGGATGAGTGAGAGGAAGCACGGCCACGGCTGCGCTGCGAGGTAGG
GCTGGG
