>Addgene plasmid #69065 | pLPC-S22A-Progerin | addgene partial sequence | sequence record 133066 | pLPC-5 5'-TAGGCGTGTACGGTGGGA-3'
CCACTGCTTACTGGCTTATCGAAATTAATACGACTCACTATAGGGAGACCCAAGCTTGGTACCGAGCTCG
GATCCACCATGGAGACCCCGTCCCAGCGGCGCGCCACCCGCAGCGGGGCGCAGGCCAGCTCCACTCCGCT
GGCACCCACCCGCATCACCCGGCTGCAGGAGAAGGAGGACCTGCAGGAGCTCAATGATCGCTTGGCGGTC
TACATCGACCGTGTGCGCTCGCTGGAAACGGAGAACGCAGGGCTGCGCCTTCGCATCACCGAGTCTGAAG
AGGTGGTCAGCCGCGAGGTGTCCGGCATCAAGGCCGCCTACGAGGCCGAGCTCGGGGATGCCCGCAAGAC
CCTTGACTCAGTAGCCAAGGAGCGCGCCCGCCTGCAGCTGGAGCTGAGCAAAGTGCGTGAGGAGTTTAAG
GAGCTGAAAGCGCGCAATACCAAGAAGGAGGGTGACCTGATAGCTGCTCAGGCTCGGCTGAAGGACCTGG
AGGCTCTGCTGAACTCCAAGGAGGCCGCACTGAGCACTGCTCTCAGTGAGAAGCGCACGCTGGAGGGCGA
GCTGCATGATCTGCGGGGCCAGGTGGCCAAGCTTGAGGCAGCCCTAGGTGAGGCCAAGAAGCAACTTCAG
GATGAGATGCTGCGGCGGGTGGATGCTGAGAACAGGCTGCAGACCATGAAGGAGGAACTGGACTTCCAGA
AGAACATCTACAGTGAGGAGCTGCGTGAGACCAAGCGCCGTCATGAGACCCGACTGGTGGAGATTGACAA
TGGGAAGCAGCGTGAGTTTGAGAGCCGGCTGGCGGATGCGCTGCAGGAACTGCGG
