[The description below was written by a language model from this plasmid's Addgene catalogue record.]
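Description:
pLPC-S22A-Progerin is a retroviral mammalian expression plasmid of about 7.3 kb, built on the 5.5 kb pLPC backbone. It is maintained in E. coli as a high-copy plasmid under ampicillin selection and carries a puromycin marker for selecting transduced or transfected mammalian cells. No feature table accompanies the record, so the origin of replication, the LTRs, the packaging signal and the arrangement that drives puromycin resistance are not itemised. As a retroviral vector, it would normally be introduced into packaging cells to produce particles that stably integrate the expression cassette into target cells.

The payload is a roughly 1.85 kb human insert encoding progerin, expressed from a CMV promoter. Progerin is the aberrant lamin A isoform produced from the LMNA gene and is associated with Hutchinson-Gilford progeria syndrome. This version carries a serine 22 to alanine substitution. Serine 22 of lamin A is generally known as a mitotic phosphorylation site involved in disassembly of the nuclear lamina, so replacing it with alanine yields a form that cannot be phosphorylated at that position. No epitope tag or fluorescent reporter is recorded, and the cloning method is listed as unknown.

The associated publication concerns how mutant lamin A links prophase to a p53-independent senescence program. This suggests the construct serves for stable expression of the S22A mutant alongside unmodified progerin, to test how this residue contributes to progerin-induced cellular phenotypes such as senescence.
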