Addgene plasmid #69065: pLPC-S22A-Progerin
Purpose: encodes a Progerin mutant where serine 22 is mutated to an alanine
Depositing lab: Gerardo Ferbeyre. Depositing organization: University of Montreal. Publication: Mutant lamin A links prophase to a p53 independent senescence program. Moiseeva O, Lessard F, Acevedo-Aquino M, Vernier M, Tsantrizos YS, Ferbeyre G. Cell Cycle. 2015 Aug 3;14(15):2408-21. doi: 10.1080/15384101.2015.1053671. Epub 2015 Jun 1. PubMed 26029982.
Backbone
  Vector backbone: pLPC
  Backbone size w/o insert (bp): 5493
  Total vector size (bp): 7338
  Vector type: Mammalian Expression, Retroviral
  Selectable markers: Puromycin
Growth in bacteria
  Bacterial resistance: Ampicillin, 100 μg/mL
  Growth temperature: 37°C
  Growth strain: DH5alpha
  Copy number: High Copy
Gene/Insert
  Gene/Insert name: Progerin
  Species: H. sapiens (human)
  Insert size (bp): 1845
  Mutation: Progerin with serine 22 mutated to alanine
  Entrez Gene: LMNA (a.k.a. CDCD1, CDDC, CMD1A, CMT2B1, EMD2, FPL, FPLD, FPLD2, HGPS, IDC, LDP1, LFP, LGMD1B, LMN1, LMNC, LMNL1, MADA, PRO1)
  Promoter: CMV
  Cloning method: Unknown
  Sequencing primers: 5′ taggcgtgtacggtggga; 3′ acctgtaggtttggcaag
Terms and licenses: Academic/Nonprofit Terms; Industry Terms: Not Available to Industry
How to cite: pLPC-S22A-Progerin was a gift from Gerardo Ferbeyre (Addgene plasmid # 69065 ; http://n2t.net/addgene:69065 ; RRID:Addgene_69065)
